Addgene plasmid #81082: pUB_smFLAG_H2B_MS2
Purpose: Translation reporter: Encodes Histone H2B (125 aa) fused to smFLAG (Spaghetti Monster FLAG: 10 copies of an epitope tag FLAG).
Depositing lab: Tim Stasevich. Depositing organization: Colorado State University, Fort Collins. Publication: Real-time quantification of single RNA translation dynamics in living cells. Morisaki T, Lyon K, DeLuca KF, DeLuca JG, English BP, Zhang Z, Lavis LD, Grimm JB, Viswanathan S, Looger LL, Lionnet T, Stasevich TJ. Science. 2016 Jun 17;352(6292):1425-9. doi: 10.1126/science.aaf0899. Epub 2016 May 5. PubMed 27313040.
Backbone
  Vector backbone: pHAGE-UbiC
  Total vector size (bp): 9377
  Vector type: Mammalian Expression
Growth in bacteria
  Bacterial resistance: Ampicillin, 100 μg/mL
  Growth temperature: 37°C
  Growth strain: NEB Stable
  Copy number: High Copy
Gene/Insert
  Gene/Insert name: smFLAG_H2B_24xMS2
Terms and licenses: Academic/Nonprofit Terms; Industry Terms: Not Available to Industry
How to cite: pUB_smFLAG_H2B_MS2 was a gift from Tim Stasevich (Addgene plasmid # 81082 ; http://n2t.net/addgene:81082 ; RRID:Addgene_81082)
