[The description below was written by a language model from this plasmid's Addgene catalogue record and pLannotate feature annotations shown in this document.]
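Description:
pUB_smFLAG_H2B_MS2 is a mammalian expression plasmid of about 9.4 kb built on the pHAGE-UbiC lentiviral backbone and designed as a reporter for imaging translation of single mRNAs in living cells. It is propagated in E. coli through a high-copy ColE1/pUC-type origin with ampicillin selection (AmpR). The recorded recombination-deficient growth strain is consistent with the repetitive and LTR-containing content. The backbone carries the usual HIV-1-derived transfer-vector elements: a truncated 5' LTR, the Ψ packaging signal with a gag fragment, the RRE for Rev-dependent nuclear export, cPPT/CTS, WPRE, and a self-inactivating ΔU3 3' LTR. In principle the cassette could therefore be packaged into lentivirus, although the record lists it only as a mammalian expression vector.

The payload is driven by the human ubiquitin C promoter and encodes an N-terminal smFLAG ("spaghetti monster" FLAG) tag fused to human histone H2B (125 aa). The tag carries ten FLAG epitopes. The automated annotation detects clusters of FLAG repeats flanking and surrounding a region called as mRuby2, which probably reflects the fluorescent-protein-like scaffold that holds the epitopes rather than a functional red reporter; the record does not clarify this. Downstream of H2B, an unannotated stretch of roughly 1.7 kb before the WPRE is where the 24xMS2 stem-loop array named in the insert would be expected to lie.

In use, the MS2 repeats in the 3' UTR allow the transcript to be tracked with fluorescent MS2 coat protein. The multimerised FLAG epitopes emerging from ribosomes are bound by fluorescent anti-FLAG probes, so nascent-chain synthesis on individual mRNAs can be measured in real time.
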