Features (pLannotate 1.2.2; 27 found; start..end, strand, type, name):
    377..634     +  LTR            5' LTR (truncated): truncated 5' long terminal repeat (LTR) from HIV-1
    681..806     +  misc_feature   HIV-1 Ψ: packaging signal of human immunodeficiency virus type 1
    790..1128    +  CDS            HIV-1 gag (fragment): gag protein from human immunodeficiency virus 1; gag
   1303..1536    +  misc_feature   RRE: The Rev response element (RRE) of HIV-1 allows for Rev-dependent mRNA export from the nucleus to the cytoplasm.
   1913..2013    +  CDS            Rev (fragment): human immunodeficiency virus 1 (HIV-1) Rev protein; rev; enhances nuclear export of unspliced and incompletely spliced viral mRNAs
   2058..2175    +  misc_feature   cPPT/CTS: central polypurine tract and central termination sequence of HIV-1
   2218..2616    +  promoter       UbC promoter: human ubiquitin C promoter
   2628..2653    +  CDS            5xFLAG (fragment): five tandem FLAG® epitope tags
   2658..2681    +  CDS            3xFLAG (fragment): three tandem FLAG® epitope tags
   2685..2709    +  CDS            3xFLAG (fragment): three tandem FLAG® epitope tags
   2712..3518    +  CDS            mRuby2: mRuby2 is a basic (constitutively fluorescent) red fluorescent protein published in 2012, derived from Entacmaea quadricolor. It has moderate acid sensitivity.
   3579..3603    +  CDS            2xFLAG (fragment): two tandem FLAG® epitope tags
   3638..4013    +  CDS            H2B (fragment): human histone H2B; HIST1H2BJ
   5761..6349    +  misc_feature   WPRE: woodchuck hepatitis virus posttranscriptional regulatory element
   6357..6422    +  CDS            nef (fragment): NEF_HV1Z2 - Experimental evidence at protein level: Swiss-Prot protein existence level 1. Extracellular Nef protein targets CD4(+) T-lymphocytes for apoptosis by interacting with CXCR4 surface receptors. From Human immunodeficiency virus type 1 group M subtype D (isolate Z2/CDC-Z34) (HIV-1).
   6424..6657    +  LTR            3' LTR (ΔU3): self-inactivating 3' long terminal repeat (LTR) from HIV-1
   6862..6966    +  promoter       AmpR promoter: bla
   6967..7827    +  CDS            AmpR: β-lactamase; bla; confers resistance to ampicillin, carbenicillin, and related antibiotics
   7998..8586    +  rep_origin     ori: high-copy-number ColE1/pMB1/pBR322/pUC origin of replication
   8769..8823    +  CDS            lacI (fragment): lac repressor; lacI; The lac repressor binds to the lac operator to inhibit transcription in E. coli. This inhibition can be relieved by adding lactose or isopropyl-β-D-thiogalactopyranoside (IPTG).
   8829..8922    +  rep_origin     SV40 ori (fragment): SV40 origin of replication
   8947..8984    +  CDS            lacI (fragment): lac repressor; lacI; The lac repressor binds to the lac operator to inhibit transcription in E. coli. This inhibition can be relieved by adding lactose or isopropyl-β-D-thiogalactopyranoside (IPTG).
   8997..9018    +  protein_bind   CAP binding site: CAP binding activates transcription in the presence of cAMP. E. coli catabolite activator protein
   9033..9063    +  promoter       lac promoter: promoter for the E. coli lac operon
   9071..9087    +  protein_bind   lac operator: The lac repressor binds to the lac operator to inhibit transcription in E. coli. This inhibition can be relieved by adding lactose or isopropyl-β-D-thiogalactopyranoside (IPTG). lac repressor encoded by lacI
   9121..9204    +  polyA_signal   SV40 poly(A) signal (fragment): SV40 polyadenylation signal
   9371..329     +  CDS            nef (fragment) (across the origin): NEF_HV1BR - Experimental evidence at protein level: Swiss-Prot protein existence level 1. Extracellular Nef protein targets CD4(+) T-lymphocytes for apoptosis by interacting with CXCR4 surface receptors (PubMed:14990729). From Human immunodeficiency virus type 1 group M subtype B (isolate BRU/LAI) (HIV-1).
>Addgene plasmid #81082 | pUB_smFLAG_H2B_MS2 | depositor full sequence | sequence record 158764 | Full plasmid sequence
TGGAAGGGCTAATTCACTCCCAAAGAAGACAAGATATCCTTGATCTGTGGATCTACCACACACAAGGCTA
CTTCCCTGATTAGCAGAACTACACACCAGGGCCAGGGGTCAGATATCCACTGACCTTTGGATGGTGCTAC
AAGCTAGTACCAGTTGAGCCAGATAAGGTAGAAGAGGCCAATAAAGGAGAGAACACCAGCTTGTTACACC
CTGTGAGCCTGCATGGGATGGATGACCCGGAGAGAGAAGTGTTAGAGTGGAGGTTTGACAGCCGCCTAGC
ATTTCATCACGTGGCCCGAGAGCTGCATCCGGAGTACTTCAAGAACTGCTGATATCGAGCTTGCTACAAG
GGACTTTCCGCTGGGGACTTTCCAGGGAGGCGTGGCCTGGGCGGGACTGGGGAGTGGCGAGCCCTCAGAT
CCTGCATATAAGCAGCTGCTTTTTGCCTGTACTGGGTCTCTCTGGTTAGACCAGATCTGAGCCTGGGAGC
TCTCTGGCTAACTAGGGAACCCACTGCTTAAGCCTCAATAAAGCTTGCCTTGAGTGCTTCAAGTAGTGTG
TGCCCGTCTGTTGTGTGACTCTGGTAACTAGAGATCCCTCAGACCCTTTTAGTCAGTGTGGAAAATCTCT
AGCAGTGGCGCCCGAACAGGGACTTGAAAGCGAAAGGGAAACCAGAGGAGCTCTCTCGACGCAGGACTCG
GCTTGCTGAAGCGCGCACGGCAAGAGGCGAGGGGCGGCGACTGGTGAGTACGCCAAAAATTTTGACTAGC
GGAGGCTAGAAGGAGAGAGATGGGTGCGAGAGCGTCAGTATTAAGCGGGGGAGAATTAGATCGCGATGGG
AAAAAATTCGGTTAAGGCCAGGGGGAAAGAAAAAATATAAATTAAAACATATAGTATGGGCAAGCAGGGA
GCTAGAACGATTCGCAGTTAATCCTGGCCTGTTAGAAACATCAGAAGGCTGTAGACAAATACTGGGACAG
CTACAACCATCCCTTCAGACAGGATCAGAAGAACTTAGATCATTATATAATACAGTAGCAACCCTCTATT
GTGTGCATCAAAGGATAGAGATAAAAGACACCAAGGAAGCTTTAGACAAGATAGAGGAAGAGCAAAACAA
AAGTAAGACCACCGCACAGCAAGCGGCCGGCCGCTGATCTTCAGACCTGGAGGAGGAGATATGAGGGACA
ATTGGAGAAGTGAATTATATAAATATAAAGTAGTAAAAATTGAACCATTAGGAGTAGCACCCACCAAGGC
AAAGAGAAGAGTGGTGCAGAGAGAAAAAAGAGCAGTGGGAATAGGAGCTTTGTTCCTTGGGTTCTTGGGA
GCAGCAGGAAGCACTATGGGCGCAGCGTCAATGACGCTGACGGTACAGGCCAGACAATTATTGTCTGGTA
TAGTGCAGCAGCAGAACAATTTGCTGAGGGCTATTGAGGCGCAACAGCATCTGTTGCAACTCACAGTCTG
GGGCATCAAGCAGCTCCAGGCAAGAATCCTGGCTGTGGAAAGATACCTAAAGGATCAACAGCTCCTGGGG
ATTTGGGGTTGCTCTGGAAAACTCATTTGCACCACTGCTGTGCCTTGGAATGCTAGTTGGAGTAATAAAT
CTCTGGAACAGATTTGGAATCACACGACCTGGATGGAGTGGGACAGAGAAATTAACAATTACACAAGCTT
AATACACTCCTTAATTGAAGAATCGCAAAACCAGCAAGAAAAGAATGAACAAGAATTATTGGAATTAGAT
AAATGGGCAAGTTTGTGGAATTGGTTTAACATAACAAATTGGCTGTGGTATATAAAATTATTCATAATGA
TAGTAGGAGGCTTGGTAGGTTTAAGAATAGTTTTTGCTGTACTTTCTATAGTGAATAGAGTTAGGCAGGG
ATATTCACCATTATCGTTTCAGACCCACCTCCCAACCCCGAGGGGACCCGACAGGCCCGAAGGAATAGAA
GAAGAAGGTGGAGAGAGAGACAGAGACAGATCCATTCGATTAGTGAACGGATCTCGACGGTATCGCCGAA
TTCACAAATGGCAGTATTCATCCACAATTTTAAAAGAAAAGGGGGGATTGGGGGGTACAGTGCAGGGGAA
AGAATAGTAGACATAATAGCAACAGACATACAAACTAAAGAATTACAAAAACAAATTACAAAAATTCAAA
ATTTTCGGGTTTATTACAGGGACAGCAGAGATCCAGTTTGGACTAGTGGCCTCCGCGCCGGGTTTTGGCG
CCTCCCGCGGGCGCCCCCCTCCTCACGGCGAGCGCTGCCACGTCAGACGAAGGGCGCAGCGAGCGTCCTG
ATCCTTCCGCCCGGACGCTCAGGACAGCGGCCCGCTGCTCATAAGACTCGGCCTTAGAACCCCAGTATCA
GCAGAAGGACATTTTAGGACGGGACTTGGGTGACTCTAGGGCACTGGTTTTCTTTCCAGAGAGCGGAACA
GGCGAGGAAAAGTAGTCCCTTCTCGGCGATTCTGCGGAGGGATCTCCGTGGGGCGGTGAACGCCGATGAT
TATATAAGGACGCGCCGGGTGTGGCACAGCTAGTTCCGTCGCAGCCGGGATTTGGGTCGCGGTTCTTGTT
TGTGGATCGCTGTGATCGTCACTTGGCGGCCGCCACCATGGACTACAAGGACGACGACGACAAAGGTGAC
TACAAAGATGATGACGATAAAGGCGACTATAAGGACGATGACGACAAGGGCGGAAACTCACTGATCAAGG
AAAACATGCGGATGAAGGTGGTGATGGAGGGCTCCGTGAATGGTCACCAGTTCAAGTGCACCGGAGAGGG
AGAGGGAAACCCGTACATGGGAACTCAGACCATGCGCATTAAGGTCATCGAAGGAGGTCCGCTGCCGTTC
GCTTTCGATATCCTGGCCACTTCGTTCGGAGGAGGGTCGCGCACGTTCATCAAGTACCCGAAGGGAATCC
CGGACTTCTTTAAGCAGTCATTCCCGGAAGGATTCACTTGGGAACGGGTGACCCGGTATGAAGATGGAGG
TGTGGTGACTGTCATGCAAGATACTTCGCTGGAGGATGGGTGCCTCGTGTACCACGTCCAAGTCCGCGGA
GTGAATTTCCCGTCCAACGGACCAGTGATGCAGAAAAAGACGAAGGGTTGGGAACCTAATACTGAAATGA
TGTACCCCGCAGACGGAGGGCTGAGGGGCTACACCCACATGGCGCTGAAGGTCGACGGAGGAGATTACAA
GGATGACGACGATAAGCAACAAGATTACAAAGACGATGATGACAAGGGCCAGCAGGGCGACTACAAGGAC
GACGACGACAAGCAGCAGGACTACAAAGATGACGATGATAAAGGAGGAGGACATCTGTCCTGTTCGTTCG
TGACCACCTACAGATCAAAGAAAACCGTGGGAAACATCAAGATGCCGGGCATTCATGCCGTCGACCACCG
CCTGGAGCGGCTCGAAGAATCAGACAATGAGATGTTCGTCGTGCAAAGAGAACATGCCGTGGCCAAGTTC
GCGGGACTGGGAGGCGGTGGAGGCGATTACAAAGACGATGATGACAAGGGTGACTATAAAGACGACGATG
ACAAAGGGGATTACAAGGATGATGATGATAAGGGAGGCGGTGGATCAGGTGGAGGAGGTTCACTGCAGCC
AGAGCCAGCGAAGTCTGCTCCCGCCCCGAAAAAGGGCTCCAAGAAGGCGGTGACTAAGGCGCAGAAGAAA
GGCGGCAAGAAGCGCAAGCGCAGCCGCAAGGAGAGCTATTCCATCTATGTGTACAAGGTTCTGAAGCAGG
TCCACCCTGACACCGGCATTTCGTCCAAGGCCATGGGCATCATGAATTCGTTTGTGAACGACATTTTCGA
GCGCATCGCAGGTGAGGCTTCCCGCCTGGCGCATTACAACAAGCGCTCGACCATCACCTCCAGGGAGATC
CAGACGGCCGTGCGCCTGCTGCTGCCTGGGGAGTTGGCCAAGCACGCCGTGTCCGAGGGTACTAAGGCCA
TCACCAAGTACACCAGCGCTAAGCATATGTAGGCTAGCTAGGCGGACTGTTACTGAGCTGCGTTTTACAC
CCTTTCTTTGACAAAACCTAACTTGCGCAGAAAAAAAAAAAATAAGAGACAACATTGGCATGGCTTTGTT
TTTTTAAATTTTTTTTAAAGTTTTTTTTTTTTTTTTTTTTTTTTAAGTTTTTTTGTTTTGTTTTGGCGCT
TTTGACTCAGGATTTAAAAACTGGAACGGTGAAGGCGACAGCAGTTGGTTGGAGCAAACATCCCCCAAAG
TTCTACAAATGTGGCTGAGGACTTTGTACATTGTTTTGTTTTTTTTTTTTTTGGTTTTGTCTTTTTTTAA
TAGTCATTCCAAGTATCCATGAAATAAGTGGTTACAGGAAGTCCCTCACCCTCCCAAAAGCCACCCCCAC
TCCTAAGAGGAGGATGGTCGCGTCCATGCCCTGAGTCCACCCCGGGGAAGGTGACAACCGGTAACCTACA
AACGGGTGGAGGATCACCCCACCCGACACTTCACAATCAAGGGGTACAATACACAAGGGTGGAGGAACAC
CCCACCCTCCAGACACATTACACAGAAATCCAATCAAACAGAAGCACCATCAGGGCTTCTGCTACCAAAT
TTATCTCAAAAAACTACAACAAGGAATCACCATCAGGGATTCCCTGTGCAATATACGTCAAACGAGGGCC
ACGACGGGAGGACGATCACGCCTCCCGAATATCGGCATGTCTGGCTTTCGAATTCAGTGCGTGGAGCATC
AGCCCACGCAGCCAATCAGAGTCGAATACAAGTCGACTTTCGCGAAGAGCATCAGCCTTCGCGCCATTCT
TACACAAACCACACTCTCCCCTACAGGAACAGCATCAGCGTTCCTGCCCAGTACCCAACTCAAGAAAATT
TATGTCCCCATGCAGCATCAGCGCATGGGCCCCAAGAATACATCCCCAACAAAATCACATCCGAGCACCA
ACAGGGCTCGGAGTGTTGTTTCTTGTCCAACTGGACAAACCCTCCATGGACCATCAGGCCATGGACTCTC
ACCAACAAGACAAAAACTACTCTTCTCGAAGCAGCATCAGCGCTTCGAAACACTCGAGCATACATTGTGC
CTATTTCTTGGGTGGACGATCACGCCACCCATGCTCTCACGAATTTCAAAACACGGACAAGGACGAGCAC
CACCAGGGCTCGTCGTTCCACGTCCAATACGATTACTTACCTTTCGGGATCACGATCACGGATCCCGCAG
CTACATCACTTCCACTCAGGACATTCAAGCATGCACGATCACGGCATGCTCCACAAGTCTCAACCACAGA
AACTACCAAATGGGTTCAGCACCAGCGAACCCACTCCTACCTCAAACCTCTTCCCACAAAACTGGCAAGC
AGGATCACCGCTTGCCCATTCCAACATACCAAATCAAAAACAATTACTGGTACAGCATCAGCGTACCAGC
CCACATCTCTCACTACTATCAAAAACCAAACCGTTCAGCAACAGCGAACGGTACACACGGAAAAATCAAC
TGGTTTACAAATACGAAAGACGATCACGCTTTCGTCCAGCGCAAACTATTACGAAAAACATCCGACGGGA
AGAGCAACAGCCTTCCCGCGGCGGAAAACCTCACAAAAACACGACAAACGGATGCACGAACACGGCATCC
GCCGACAACCCACAAACTTACAACCAGGCAAACGGTGCAGGATCACCGCACCGTACATCAAACACCTCAG
ATCTCATATCGATAGATCCTAATCAACCTCTGGATTACAAAATTTGTGAAAGATTGACTGGTATTCTTAA
CTATGTTGCTCCTTTTACGCTATGTGGATACGCTGCTTTAATGCCTTTGTATCATGCTATTGCTTCCCGT
ATGGCTTTCATTTTCTCCTCCTTGTATAAATCCTGGTTGCTGTCTCTTTATGAGGAGTTGTGGCCCGTTG
TCAGGCAACGTGGCGTGGTGTGCACTGTGTTTGCTGACGCAACCCCCACTGGTTGGGGCATTGCCACCAC
CTGTCAGCTCCTTTCCGGGACTTTCGCTTTCCCCCTCCCTATTGCCACGGCGGAACTCATCGCCGCCTGC
CTTGCCCGCTGCTGGACAGGGGCTCGGCTGTTGGGCACTGACAATTCCGTGGTGTTGTCGGGGAAATCAT
CGTCCTTTCCTTGGCTGCTCGCCTGTGTTGCCACCTGGATTCTGCGCGGGACGTCCTTCTGCTACGTCCC
TTCGGCCCTCAATCCAGCGGACCTTCCTTCCCGCGGCCTGCTGCCGGCTCTGCGGCCTCTTCCGCGTCTT
CGCCTTCGCCCTCAGACGAGTCGGATCTCCCTTTGGGCCGCCTCCCCGCCTGAGATCCTTTAAGACCAAT
GACTTACAAGGCAGCTGTAGATCTTAGCCACTTTTTAAAAGAAAAGGGGGGACTGGAAGGGCTAATTCAC
TCCCAACGAAGACAAGATCTGCTTTTTGCTTGTACTGGGTCTCTCTGGTTAGACCAGATCTGAGCCTGGG
AGCTCTCTGGCTAACTAGGGAACCCACTGCTTAAGCCTCAATAAAGCTTGCCTTGAGTGCTTCAAGTAGT
GTGTGCCCGTCTGTTGTGTGACTCTGGTAACTAGAGATCCCTCAGACCCTTTTAGTCAGTGTGGAAAATC
TCTAGCAGTAGTAGTTCATGTCATCTTATTATTCAGTATTTATAACTTGCAAAGAAATGAATATCAGAGA
GTGAGAGGCCCGGGTTAATTAAGGAAAGGGCTAGATCATTCTTGAAGACGAAAGGGCCTCGTGATACGCC
TATTTTTATAGGTTAATGTCATGATAATAATGGTTTCTTAGACGTCAGGTGGCACTTTTCGGGGAAATGT
GCGCGGAACCCCTATTTGTTTATTTTTCTAAATACATTCAAATATGTATCCGCTCATGAGACAATAACCC
TGATAAATGCTTCAATAATATTGAAAAAGGAAGAGTATGAGTATTCAACATTTCCGTGTCGCCCTTATTC
CCTTTTTTGCGGCATTTTGCCTTCCTGTTTTTGCTCACCCAGAAACGCTGGTGAAAGTAAAAGATGCTGA
AGATCAGTTGGGTGCACGAGTGGGTTACATCGAACTGGATCTCAACAGCGGTAAGATCCTTGAGAGTTTT
CGCCCCGAAGAACGTTTTCCAATGATGAGCACTTTTAAAGTTCTGCTATGTGGCGCGGTATTATCCCGTG
TTGACGCCGGGCAAGAGCAACTCGGTCGCCGCATACACTATTCTCAGAATGACTTGGTTGAGTACTCACC
AGTCACAGAAAAGCATCTTACGGATGGCATGACAGTAAGAGAATTATGCAGTGCTGCCATAACCATGAGT
GATAACACTGCGGCCAACTTACTTCTGACAACGATCGGAGGACCGAAGGAGCTAACCGCTTTTTTGCACA
ACATGGGGGATCATGTAACTCGCCTTGATCGTTGGGAACCGGAGCTGAATGAAGCCATACCAAACGACGA
GCGTGACACCACGATGCCTGTAGCAATGGCAACAACGTTGCGCAAACTATTAACTGGCGAACTACTTACT
CTAGCTTCCCGGCAACAATTAATAGACTGGATGGAGGCGGATAAAGTTGCAGGACCACTTCTGCGCTCGG
CCCTTCCGGCTGGCTGGTTTATTGCTGATAAATCTGGAGCCGGTGAGCGTGGGTCTCGCGGTATCATTGC
AGCACTGGGGCCAGATGGTAAGCCCTCCCGTATCGTAGTTATCTACACGACGGGGAGTCAGGCAACTATG
GATGAACGAAATAGACAGATCGCTGAGATAGGTGCCTCACTGATTAAGCATTGGTAACTGTCAGACCAAG
TTTACTCATATATACTTTAGATTGATTTAAAACTTCATTTTTAATTTAAAAGGATCTAGGTGAAGATCCT
TTTTGATAATCTCATGACCAAAATCCCTTAACGTGAGTTTTCGTTCCACTGAGCGTCAGACCCCGTAGAA
AAGATCAAAGGATCTTCTTGAGATCCTTTTTTTCTGCGCGTAATCTGCTGCTTGCAAACAAAAAAACCAC
CGCTACCAGCGGTGGTTTGTTTGCCGGATCAAGAGCTACCAACTCTTTTTCCGAAGGTAACTGGCTTCAG
CAGAGCGCAGATACCAAATACTGTTCTTCTAGTGTAGCCGTAGTTAGGCCACCACTTCAAGAACTCTGTA
GCACCGCCTACATACCTCGCTCTGCTAATCCTGTTACCAGTGGCTGCTGCCAGTGGCGATAAGTCGTGTC
TTACCGGGTTGGACTCAAGACGATAGTTACCGGATAAGGCGCAGCGGTCGGGCTGAACGGGGGGTTCGTG
CACACAGCCCAGCTTGGAGCGAACGACCTACACCGAACTGAGATACCTACAGCGTGAGCTATGAGAAAGC
GCCACGCTTCCCGAAGGGAGAAAGGCGGACAGGTATCCGGTAAGCGGCAGGGTCGGAACAGGAGAGCGCA
CGAGGGAGCTTCCAGGGGGAAACGCCTGGTATCTTTATAGTCCTGTCGGGTTTCGCCACCTCTGACTTGA
GCGTCGATTTTTGTGATGCTCGTCAGGGGGGCGGAGCCTATGGAAAAACGCCAGCAACGCGGCCTTTTTA
CGGTTCCTGGCCTTTTGCTGGCCTTTTGCTCACATGTTCTTTCCTGCGTTATCCCCTGATTCTGTGGATA
ACCGTATTACCGCCTTTGAGTGAGCTGATACCGCTCGCCGCAGCCGAACGACCGAGCGCAGCGAGTCAGT
GAGCGAGGAAGCGGAAGAGCGCCCAATACGCAAACCGCCTCTCCCCGCGCGTTGGCCGATTCATTAATGC
AGCAAGCTCATGGCTGACTAATTTTTTTTATTTATGCAGAGGCCGAGGCCGCCTCGGCCTCTGAGCTATT
CCAGAAGTAGTGAGGAGGCTTTTTTGGAGGCCTAGGCTTTTGCAAAAAGCTCCCCGTGGCACGACAGGTT
TCCCGACTGGAAAGCGGGCAGTGAGCGCAACGCAATTAATGTGAGTTAGCTCACTCATTAGGCACCCCAG
GCTTTACACTTTATGCTTCCGGCTCGTATGTTGTGTGGAATTGTGAGCGGATAACAATTTCACACAGGAA
ACAGCTATGACATGATTACGAATTTCACAAATAAAGCATTTTTTTCACTGCATTCTAGTTGTGGTTTGTC
CAAACTCATCAATGTATCTTATCATGTCTGGATCAACTGGATAACTCAAGCTAACCAAAATCATCCCAAA
CTTCCCACCCCATACCCTATTACCACTGCCAATTACCTGTGGTTTCATTTACTCTAAACCTGTGATTCCT
CTGAATTATTTTCATTTTAAAGAAATTGTATTTGTTAAATATGTACTACAAACTTAGTAGT
