>Addgene plasmid #81082 | pUB_smFLAG_H2B_MS2 | addgene partial sequence | sequence record 158335 | hUBCpro-F2 5'-CGCCGATGATTATATAAGGA-3'
TTCCGTCGCAGCCGGGATTTGGGTCGCGGTTCTTGTTTGTGGATCGCTGTGATCGTCACTTGGCGGCCGC
CACCATGGACTACAAGGACGACGACGACAAAGGTGACTACAAAGATGATGACGATAAAGGCGACTATAAG
GACGATGACGACAAGGGCGGAAACTCACTGATCAAGGAAAACATGCGGATGAAGGTGGTGATGGAGGGCT
CCGTGAATGGTCACCAGTTCAAGTGCACCGGAGAGGGAGAGGGAAACCCGTACATGGGAACTCAGACCAT
GCGCATTAAGGTCATCGAAGGAGGTCCGCTGCCGTTCGCTTTCGATATCCTGGCCACTTCGTTCGGAGGA
GGGTCGCGCACGTTCATCAAGTACCCGAAGGGAATCCCGGACTTCTTTAAGCAGTCATTCCCGGAAGGAT
TCACTTGGGAACGGGTGACCCGGTATGAAGATGGAGGTGTGGTGACTGTCATGCAAGATACTTCGCTGGA
GGATGGGTGCCTCGTGTACCACGTCCAAGTCCGCGGAGTGAATTTCCCGTCCAACGGACCAGTGATGCAG
AAAAAGACGAAGGGTTGGGAACCTAATACTGAAATGATGTACCCCGCAGACGGAGGGCTGAGGGGCTACA
CCCACATGGCGCTGAAGGTCGACGGAGGAGATTACAAGGATGACGACGATAAGCAACAAGATTACAAAGA
CGATGATGACAAGGGCCAGCAGGGCGACTACAAGGACGACGACGACAAGCAGCAGGACTACAAAGATGAC
GATGATAAAGGAGGAGGACATCTGTCCTGTTCGTTCGTGACCACCTACAGATCAAAGAAAACCGTGGGAA
ACATCAAGATGCCGGGCATTCATGCCGTCGACCACCGCCTGGAGCGGCTCGAAGAATCAGACAATGAGAT
GTTCGTCGTGCAAAGAGAACATGCCGTGGCCAAGTTCGCGGGACTGGGAGGCGGTGGAGGCGATTACAAA
GACGATGATGACAAGGGTGACTATAAAGACGACGATGACAAAGGGGATTAC
