>Addgene plasmid #81082 | pUB_smFLAG_H2B_MS2 | addgene partial sequence | sequence record 158336 | WPRE-R 5'-CATAGCGTAAAAGGAGCAACA-3'
AATTTTGTAATCCAGAGGTTGATTAGGATCTATCGATATGAGATCTGAGGTGTTTGATGTACGGTGCGGT
GATCCTGCACCGTTTGCCTGGTTGTAAGTTTGTGGGTTGTCGGCGGATGCCGTGTTCGTGCATCCGTTTG
TCGTGTTTTTGTGAGGTTTTCCGCCGCGGGAAGGCTGTTGCTCTTCCCGTCGGATGTTTTTCGTAATAGT
TTGCGCTGGACGAAAGCGTGATCGTCTTTCGTATTTGTAAACCAGTTGATTTTTCCGTGTGTACCGTTCG
CTGTTGCTGAACGGTTTGGTTTTTGATAGTAGTGAGAGATGTGGGCTGGTACGCTGATGCTGTACCAGTA
ATTGTTTTTGATTTGGTATGTTGGAATGGGCAAGCGGTGATCCTGCTTGCCAGTTTTGTGGGAAGAGGTT
TGAGGTAGGAGTGGGTTCGCTGGTGCTGAACCCATTTGGTAGTTTCTGTGGTTGAGACTTGTGGAGCATG
CCGTGATCGTGCATGCTTGAATGTCCTGAGTGGAAGTGATGTAGCTGCGGGATCCGTGATCGTGATCCCG
AAAGGTAAGTAATCGTATTGGACGTGGAACGACGAGCCCTGGTGGTGCTCGTCCTTGTCCGTGTTTTGAA
ATTCGTGAGAGCATGGGTGGCGTGATCGTCCACCCAAGAAATAGGCACAATGTATGCTCGAGTGTTTCGA
AGCGCTGATGCTGCTTCGAGAAGAGTAGTTTTTGTCTTGTTGGTGAGAGTCCATGGCCTGATGGTCCATG
