>Addgene plasmid #81082 | pUB_smFLAG_H2B_MS2 | addgene partial sequence | sequence record 158763 | GFPGenotFW 5'-ACAACAAGCGCTCGACCATCAC-3'
GGCCGTGCGCCTGCTGCTGCCTGGGGAGTTGGCCAAGCACGCCGTGTCCGAGGGTACTAAGGCCATCACC
AAGTACACCAGCGCTAAGCATATGTAGGCTAGCTAGGCGGACTGTTACTGAGCTGCGTTTTACACCCTTT
CTTTGACAAAACCTAACTTGCGCAGAAAAAAAAAAAATAAGAGACAACATTGGCATGGCTTTGTTTTTTT
AAATTTTTTTTAAAGTTTTTTTTTTTTTTTTTTTTTTTTAAGTTTTTTTGTTTTGTTTTGGCGCTTTTGA
CTCAGGATTTAAAAACTGGAACGGTGAAGGCGACAGCAGTTGGTTGGAGCAAACATCCCCCAAAGTTCTA
CAAATGTGGCTGAGGACTTTGTACATTGTTTTGTTTTTTTTTTTTTTGGTTTTGTCTTTTTTTAATAGTC
ATTCCAAGTATCCATGAAATAAGTGGTTACAGGAAGTCCCTCACCCTCCCAAAAGCCACCCCCACTCCTA
AGAGGAGGATGGTCGCGTCCATGCCCTGAGTCCACCCCGGGGAAGGTGACAACCGGTAACCTACAAACGG
GTGGAGGATCACCCCACCCGACACTTCACAATCAAGGGGTACAATACACAAGGGTGGAGGAACACCCCAC
CCTCCAGACACATTACACAGAAATCCAATCAAACAGAAGCACCATCAGGGCTTCTGCTACCAAATTTATC
TCAAAAAACTACAACAAGGAATCACCATCAGGGATTCCCTGTGCAATATACGTCAAACGAGGGCCACGAC
GGGAGGACGATCACGCCTCCCGAATATCGGCATG
